Addgene plasmid #37837: pNG2470
Depositing lab: Gary Silverman. Depositing organization: University of Pittsburgh (University, School of Medicine, and Cancer Institute). Publication: A pro-cathepsin L mutant is a luminal substrate for endoplasmic-reticulum-associated degradation in C. elegans. Miedel MT, Graf NJ, Stephen KE, Long OS, Pak SC, Perlmutter DH, Silverman GA, Luke CJ. PLoS One. 2012;7(7):e40145. Epub 2012 Jul 2. 10.1371/journal.pone.0040145 PubMed 22768338.
Backbone
  Vector backbone: pPD49.26
  Backbone manufacturer: Fire Lab
  Backbone size w/o insert (bp): 3410
  Total vector size (bp): 9497
  Vector type: Worm Expression
Growth in bacteria
  Bacterial resistance: Ampicillin, 100 μg/mL
  Growth temperature: 37°C
  Growth strain: DH5alpha
  Copy number: Unknown
Gene/Insert
  Gene/Insert name: F13D12.6(G166R)
  Species: C. elegans (nematode)
  Insert size (bp): 3224
  Mutation: G166R, S168G
  Entrez Gene: F13D12.6 (a.k.a. CELE_F13D12.6)
  Promoter: nhx-2
  Tag / fusion protein: YFP (C terminal on backbone)
  Cloning method: Restriction Enzyme; 5′ cloning site NheI (not destroyed); 3′ cloning site NheI (not destroyed)
  Sequencing primers: 5′ CGCTCTCTCGTCTCTCTCTC; 3′ CGTGTCTTGTAGTTCCCGTCATC
Terms and licenses: Academic/Nonprofit Terms; Industry Terms: Not Available to Industry
How to cite: pNG2470 was a gift from Gary Silverman (Addgene plasmid # 37837 ; http://n2t.net/addgene:37837 ; RRID:Addgene_37837)
