[The description below was written by a language model from this plasmid's Addgene catalogue record and pLannotate feature annotations shown in this document.]
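Description:
pNG2470 is a 9,497 bp C. elegans expression plasmid built on the Fire Lab vector pPD49.26. It is propagated in E. coli through a high-copy ColE1/pUC-type origin and selected with ampicillin via the bla (AmpR) gene and its own promoter. The remaining bacterial annotations are standard backbone remnants with no role in the worm: a lac promoter/operator with CAP binding site, and short lacI, rop, bom and pUC multiple cloning site fragments.

The payload is the C. elegans gene F13D12.6, carried as a roughly 3.2 kb insert cloned into an NheI site and bearing the substitutions G166R and S168G. The catalogue lists nhx-2 as the promoter. It is not annotated in the feature table, but the unannotated region upstream of the coding fragments presumably contains it. The automated annotation breaks the insert into several separated fragments with similarity to serine carboxypeptidases of the cathepsin A family (ctsa-1.1, ctsa-1.2 and homologues from mouse and a plant). This pattern fits a genomic, intron-containing copy of a carboxypeptidase-like gene. The coding region runs directly into a C-terminal yellow fluorescent protein, recorded as YFP and detected by the software as a Citrine-type variant. The very short CeU6 promoter and aex-5 hits are probably incidental matches to worm sequence, not functional parts.

The associated publication concerns luminal substrates of endoplasmic-reticulum-associated degradation in C. elegans. The construct therefore appears intended to express a mutant, fluorescently tagged secretory-pathway protein in transgenic worms so that its fate can be followed by fluorescence. The record does not state the exact role of this particular mutant in that study.
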