Features (pLannotate 1.2.2; 18 found; start..end, strand, type, name):
   2051..2067    -  misc_feature   MCS (fragment): pUC18/19 multiple cloning site
   2147..2545    +  CDS            ctsa-1.2 (fragment): CTS12_CAEEL - Protein inferred from homology: Swiss-Prot protein existence level 3. From Caenorhabditis elegans.
   3226..3615    +  CDS            ctsa-1.1 (fragment): CTS11_CAEEL - Experimental evidence at protein level: Swiss-Prot protein existence level 1. From Caenorhabditis elegans.
   3750..4157    +  CDS            Ctsa (fragment): PPGB_MOUSE - Also known as Ppgb. Experimental evidence at protein level: Swiss-Prot protein existence level 1. Protective protein appears to be essential for both the activity of beta-galactosidase and neuraminidase, it associates with these enzymes and exerts a protective function necessary for their stability and activity. This protein is also a carboxypeptidase and can deamidate tachykinins. From Mus musculus (Mouse).
   4316..4486    +  CDS            ctsa-1.1 (fragment): CTS11_CAEEL - Experimental evidence at protein level: Swiss-Prot protein existence level 1. From Caenorhabditis elegans.
   4601..4623    -  promoter       CeU6 promoter (fragment): promoter for the C. elegans R07E5.16 U6 snRNA gene (Dickinson et al., 2013)
   5230..5382    +  CDS            SCP1 (fragment): SCP1_MEDTR - Experimental evidence at protein level: Swiss-Prot protein existence level 1. Carboxypeptidase that, together with KPI106, controls mycorrhiza establishment and arbuscule development during root colonization by arbuscular mycorrhizal (AM) fungi (e.g. Rhizophagus irregularis). From Medicago truncatula (Barrel medic) (Medicago tribuloides).
   5380..6243    +  CDS            cpCitrine: cpCitrine is a basic (constitutively fluorescent) green/yellow fluorescent protein published in 2001, derived from Aequorea victoria.
   6819..6914    +  CDS            aex-5 (fragment): AEX5_CAEEL - Also known as kpc-3 From Caenorhabditis elegans.
   7042..7077    +  CDS            rop (fragment): Rop protein, which maintains plasmids at low copy number; rop
   7179..7278    +  misc_feature   bom (fragment): basis of mobility region from pBR322
   7376..7480    +  promoter       AmpR promoter: bla
   7481..8341    +  CDS            AmpR: β-lactamase; bla; confers resistance to ampicillin, carbenicillin, and related antibiotics
   8512..9100    +  rep_origin     ori: high-copy-number ColE1/pMB1/pBR322/pUC origin of replication
   9283..9375    +  CDS            lacI (fragment): lac repressor; lacI; The lac repressor binds to the lac operator to inhibit transcription in E. coli. This inhibition can be relieved by adding lactose or isopropyl-β-D-thiogalactopyranoside (IPTG).
   9388..9409    +  protein_bind   CAP binding site: CAP binding activates transcription in the presence of cAMP. E. coli catabolite activator protein
   9424..9454    +  promoter       lac promoter: promoter for the E. coli lac operon
   9462..9478    +  protein_bind   lac operator: The lac repressor binds to the lac operator to inhibit transcription in E. coli. This inhibition can be relieved by adding lactose or isopropyl-β-D-thiogalactopyranoside (IPTG). lac repressor encoded by lacI
>Addgene plasmid #37837 | pNG2470 | depositor full sequence | sequence record 47505 | pNG2470 sequence 9497 bps
ATGACCATGATTACGCCAAGCTTAGCTTTGTGGCGACCACCACGTGTCTACTGATAAATTAACAGATTGT
ACTACTTTGCATGTAATGTGCTAGAGGACGGTTCTCTTATCATCACAGGCACTGACGACACTGCCAAAGT
TTTACAAGCTAATTTATTAGCGCTCTTCGGCCGCAATGGCACGATTTGAATTGGTTTATTGATTCCAGAG
ACTAGTTTCAGTTTTTGATAAGAATGAATTATTATTCATTTTCTAGTTTATGAATATATATGTAACTAGG
GAAGCCTATTTATGATTTTTCTAATTTTTTAAAATTGTTATTTTAGAGAGGTGTGAAATTAAAATGATAT
ATATTTTCGAGTACTTTAAAAAATAAAAACGGTACATCCTATATTAAATTTTTGATTTTAGATCCTTCCA
AGTTATTGACAAGTATTAACTGCACTTCTCATAAAAATTTTTCAAATAGATCTATTTAGTCTGGAATAGG
AATACTTTTGGCAATTTTCTTGAGAATCATAGAAGACGAATTTCTGAACTGCTCTTTGTGAAGCCACGCC
CATATATTGGCATTTTTGTATCCAATTTTTTGTAGAGTACCTGAATCATTATCACTACATCTGCTAAACA
ATATATGGAAGTTCTATGAGAGGTGAAAGGTAAATCATATAACAACTGTAATAACATAGAAATGATTGTA
GTATATTTCCAATTAGGCTGAGTTGATCTTATTGAAGAGTTTGAATCATAGCAATTTTTTCCTCTTTTAG
TATTTTTCAAAACAAATTTTCACAATGTTAGATGTAGTATTTAGCATTAAGGCATCTGTAATCTCCCAGA
AATGTTTTGGGAATAAAACCCTTTGACTCTTTGGTCCTTTTTTGCTCCAAATAATATCTGATTTTAACCC
GTTCTGATCTACTTTTTACCTTTCGATCGTCACATCCGCGTACACGTTTCTCTTGCTCTCAATTGCTTAT
CTTTATGGCCTTTTCCCCCACTTTTTGTCGACTATCATGCGGACGTGGCTTCCTTGCTCCCTCCCGGTTT
TTTTGAAAACACTTGTGAATTTATTTTTTGTGGTCAAAATTACGAAACATTTGAATTCTCAATCTATTTA
TAGACCGGGTGTGGTATGTTATGCCATGTTTTTGTCATTGCCAAATGAACATCGATATTTTAATTTTCTG
AACTTACCGTACCCCCTGCGTTACTATTTTATTTTTAATTTGTATAATTTCATTGCTATAATTTGTTGTC
CTTGAAACATTGAAGATATCGAAGAAATAATGACAAAAATCAGATAGAACAATTTTTCCTACTCATCAAC
TCACATTTTTCTATTTTCTCTTGTGCGAAAAAAATAGTATATTGGGAATATTTATAGTATTGCAACTTTT
CTCTTAGTTCGCAGAGTTGCAATACTACTAGATCCCTAATAGAGGAAATATGGTGACCAGCTTTTTGCAA
TTGGAAAGTTGGGAAAAAAGTATATATATTAATAGACTTACACTCTTGTAGTTCGTAGAATTTTTCAGGA
AATCTGACACGCAAGACTTTTTCAAAAAGTTTTTTTTTTTAATTTGGCAATCTGCCAAAACGTTTACTGA
ACATTTTGAAAACATCTACCAGTACCTTTAACACAACGAAAAATTGTTCTAAGCAATATTAACTGTGATA
ATTGATGTTAAGACCTGAAATTTAATCACAAATTTCACCTGGAAATGACAGTAATCGGCTTCTAAATACT
GTCGACACAAGTGCCATACCTAAGATTCCAATCCTATTACCATGTTTCCCAATTTCATTCTCTTTCGTAT
CTCTATTTCTCTTCTTTATTATCAATTACTTTTTATCAGTTCTTCGTTTGCTTTAACATCAAGAGCACAT
AGCGCTCTCTCGTCTCTCTCTCATGCTCTTTTTGAACTTTTACAAAAAACTATTTCCGGTTGTTTTGATT
CTTGGAATTTGAAATAATTTTCAGTGATTAAATCATGTCTCTTCTCCGAGGCCTTGGGTGCTCGTCGTTG
GACTTTTATTGATTTCTCCGTCTAGAGGATCCCCGGGATTGGCCAAAGGACCCAAAGGTATGTTTCGAAT
GATACTAACATAACATAGAACATTTTCAGGAGGACCCTTGGCTAGCATGGTCATGAGCAGGACACTTGTA
CTTGTGGCGCTCCTCGGCTTCGCATATGTTTGGTAAGTAACCTTTAGAAGGCTTCTAAGCTTTCATGCCT
GCCTACCGCCTATTAAAAAATTAAAATACAAAAAACCTAAAAACAACTGTGTAGTTTCTCATTTCAGCGA
ATCCGCTCTGATCACAAATCTCCCTGGAGCTCCAATCTCAAACTTCAAGCAATATTCGGGCTACTACAAT
GTGGGAACCAAGAAGAATCATATGCTCCACTACTGGTTCGTCGAGTCTCAAAGCAACCCATCAACTGATC
CAGTTCTTCTCTGGCTTACCGGTGGACCAGGATGCTCCGGATTGTCAGCTCTTCTCACCGAGTGGGGACC
ATGGAATGTGAGTTTGAGGGGAGCGGAAAATTGCGCAAAAAGCTAACATTTTAGCTACAAAATATTGTGG
ATAAATTAACATGTAAGGTAAAAAAGAGGTTCCAAAAAATAGGTTCGTGTTATTTGAAAAATGTATAGCT
ACAATATTCTATAGTTCCTCTGAGTCTTCGTGCCCTGAAACCCAATTACTCCATTTTCCTATATTCTTGT
GAAAATATGTTTTTTTTTATTTCTAACAATACCACTATCACTGATAATATTCCGTTGTTTTTACTTCTAG
TTTTCATGTTTTTTTTTCTCGCCCACCTACCGATTTTCTAGGGACACTATATATGTCAACTTTGATGGCT
CTTATCTCTACCATTTTCAATTTATCAAAAACCGCCAACTACTTATAATGTGCATCACATTGTGATCTAC
ACTTTGTAGTTTACAAATGTTTGATAAATTTTAAAATAAGCGAGATACAAACTATTAAAAAAGTATATAT
TGTTACCATAAAAAATTGTGTTTAAAAAAATTGCCGTTAGAAATTTTGTTTTAAATCGTGAATTTTTGAA
AATGTACGACATCGAAATATTTTAAGAAAAGTTATTTCTCAAGTGACATCTAGAAACATGTCACTTTTGC
TGAAATTTAAGCAAACATAAAAGGTAGAGAAGCACCTACAAAGAAGATTTATTAACAGTTTTGTTTTTCC
AGGTCAACACCGACGGAGCCACCCTTCGCACCAATCCATACTCCTGGAACAAGAATGCCTCAATTCTCAC
CCTTGAAGCTCCAGCCGGAGTTGGATACTCTTACGCCACAGACAACAATATTGCAACCGGAGACGACCAG
ACAGCCAGTGAGAATTGGGAAGCCCTCGTCGCTTTCTTCAATGAGTTCCCACAATACAAGGGAAACGATT
TCTATGTGACTCGAGAGGGGTACGGTGGAATCTATGTTCCAACACTTGTTCAGACTATTTTGGATCGTCA
ATCACAATCTCATATCAATATTAAGGGACTCGCAATCGGAAACGGATGTGTTTCAGCTAACGAGGGAGTT
GACTCACTTGTCAACTTCTTGTACCATCACGGAGTTGTTGATCAGGTTGGGGCAGTTTTGAATATTTGAA
AATAGGAAGCCTAAGCCTAATTCTAAGCCTGAACCTAAGCCTCATTTTAAGCTCAAACCTAAACATACGC
CTAAATCTATTTTCAATAAAAAAACACTTCCAGGCCAAATGGGAGCACATGAAGACCTCGTGCTGCCACA
ACGACACTGATGCCTGCCCATGGCACTCGTTCAGCGAGTTCTCGGCCTGCGGAGAATTCGTTGAAGCTAC
CCAACAGACCGCCTGGAACGGAGGTCTCAACCCATACAACATGTACGCCGACTGCATCTCCACCAGCGCA
AGCTTCCGTTTCGGAATGGAGTATGAGAGAAGATTCAATAAGAAGTACACACCAGAGGTTCTTGGAACCG
TTCCATGTCTTGATGAGAGCCCAGTAACCAATTATTTGAACCGTCAGGATGTGCGTAAGGCACTCGGAAT
TCCATCTTCTCTTCCAGCTTGGTCGATTTGCAGGTAAGATTCTAAAATTTTGCATTGTGTAAAAACCTAT
ATATCTCAAAATCTACAAGTGTTAAAAAAAGGTTGTCAACTAACAAATTAAAGCTCTTAAAGTTTTGCAC
ATTTTGCCGACAACTTTTTTGTATGTCCAATAGCAAATAAGATATACCTTTTCCAAATATTTTACTCAAA
ATCGGTGGGCGAATTTGCCTACATGCTCCACAGTAAAATGATATTATTTCCAGTAACGCCATCTCGTACG
GTTACAAGAGACAATACGGAGACATGACTTCCCGTGTTCTGAACGCCGTCAACAACAACAATCTGAAAAT
GATGCTCTACAACGGAGACGTCGATTTGGCCTGTAATGCTCTTATGGGACAGAGATTCACTGACAAGCTC
GGTCTTACGGTAGGCTATTTTATGTTTAAAAGTTTAGAGGCGCAGATGTTTTTTAGTTTTTCGTGATTTT
CAATACTACGGTACCTAGTTTTGACACGATCGATTTTTTAAATGAAAAAGGAGTGTGCGCCTTTAAGGGG
TACTGTAGTTTTTTCTCAATTTAGTCTCATTTTTAGTAAAAAGTTCGAAAAACGGGAATTAAAAATTTCA
AATATTTCAAAATGCATGAAATTGTGAGAAAAAATCATGAAACAGCAAAGCAAATTTCAAAATTTCGAGC
TACAGTACTCCTGAAAGGCGCAAAATCTTTTACATTCAAAAAAAAATCAATCGCTTCGAGACCGGGCACC
GTATTTGTTTGGGCATAAACCACAGTTTTTGCTTTTTTCAATAAAAAGATATCTATATATTATCCAGACC
CAAAGTTTTTCCAAACAATACGGCGCCGGGTCTCGACACGATAAATTTTTGTTGAATGAGCGAAGCTGTG
CGCCTTTAAAGAGTACTGTAGTTTCAAACTTCCGTTGCTGCGGATTTTTCATCGAAAATTATTTTTTTGA
AAATATTACTCTTTAAAGGCGCACATCGTTTTGCATTCATAAAAATTGTCGTGTCGAGACACCGGGTACC
GTATTTTTAAACAATAAGCTCTCAATCGCTGCGAGACCCAAGATTTTTAATGTTTTGTAAAAATTCCATA
ATTTAATTTCCAGCTCTCCAAGAAGAAGACCCACTTCACTGTGAAGGGTCAAATCGGTGGATACGTGACA
CAGTACAAGGGATCCCAGGTGACATTCGCCACTGTTCGCGGAGCCGGACACATGGTACCAACCGACAAGC
CAGCCGTCGCCGAGCACATCATCCAATCGTTCCTGTTCAACAAGGCCTTCGCTAGCATGAGTAAAGGAGA
AGAACTTTTCACTGGAGTTGTCCCAATTCTTGTTGAATTAGATGGTGATGTTAATGGGCACAAATTTTCT
GTCAGTGGAGAGGGTGAAGGTGATGCAACATACGGAAAACTTACCCTTAAATTTATTTGCACTACTGGAA
AACTACCTGTTCCATGGGTAAGTTTAAACATATATATACTAACTAACCCTGATTATTTAAATTTTCAGCC
AACACTTGTCACTACTTTCGGTTATGGTCTTCAATGCTTCGCCAGATACCCAGATCATATGAAACAGCAT
GACTTTTTCAAGAGTGCCATGCCCGAAGGTTATGTACAGGAAAGAACTATATTTTTCAAAGATGACGGGA
ACTACAAGACACGTAAGTTTAAACAGTTCGGTACTAACTAACCATACATATTTAAATTTTCAGGTGCTGA
AGTCAAGTTTGAAGGTGATACCCTTGTTAATAGAATCGAGTTAAAAGGTATTGATTTTAAAGAAGATGGA
AACATTCTTGGACACAAATTGGAATACAACTATAACTCACACAATGTATACATCATGGCAGACAAACAAA
AGAATGGAATCAAAGTTGTAAGTTTAAACATGATTTTACTAACTAACTAATCTGATTTAAATTTTCAGAA
CTTCAAAATTAGACACAACATTGAAGATGGAAGCGTTCAACTAGCAGACCATTATCAACAAAATACTCCA
ATTGGCGATGGCCCTGTCCTTTTACCAGACAACCATTACCTGTCCTACCAATCTGCCCTTTCGAAAGATC
CCAACGAAAAGAGAGACCACATGGTCCTTCTTGAGTTTGTAACAGCTGCTGGGATTACACATGGCATGGA
TGAACTATACAAATGAGCTCCGCATCGGCCGCTGTCATCAGATCGCCATCTCGCGCCCGTGCCTCTGACT
TCTAAGTCCAATTACTCTTCAACATCCCTACATGCTCTTTCTCCCTGTGCTCCCACCCCCTATTTTTGTT
ATTATCAAAAAAACTTCTTCTTAATTTCTTTGTTTTTTAGCTTCTTTTAAGTCACCTCTAACAATGAAAT
TGTGTAGATTCAAAAATAGAATTAATTCGTAATAAAAAGTCGAAAAAAATTGTGCTCCCTCCCCCCATTA
ATAATAATTCTATCCCAAAATCTACACAATGTTCTGTGTACACTTCTTATGTTTTTTTTACTTCTGATAA
ATTTTTTTTGAAACATCATAGAAAAAACCGCACACAAAATACCTTATCATATGTTACGTTTCAGTTTATG
ACCGCAATTTTTATTTCTTCGCACGTCTGGGCCTCTCATGACGTCAAATCATGCTCATCGTGAAAAAGTT
TTGGAGTATTTTTGGAATTTTTCAATCAAGTGAAAGTTTATGAAATTAATTTTCCTGCTTTTGCTTTTTG
GGGGTTTCCCCTATTGTTTGTCAAGAGTTTCGAGGACGGCGTTTTTCTTGCTAAAATCACAAGTATTGAT
GAGCACGATGCAAGAAAGATCGGAAGAAGGTTTGGGTTTGAGGCTCAGTGGAAGGTGAGTAGAAGTTGAT
AATTTGAAAGTGGAGTAGTGTCTATGGGGTTTTTGCCTTAAATGACAGAATACATTCCCAATATACCAAA
CATAACTGTTTCCTACTAGTCGGCCGTACGGGCCCTTTCGTCTCGCGCGTTTCGGTGATGACGGTGAAAA
CCTCTGACACATGCAGCTCCCGGAGACGGTCACAGCTTGTCTGTAAGCGGATGCCGGGAGCAGACAAGCC
CGTCAGGGCGCGTCAGCGGGTGTTGGCGGGTGTCGGGGCTGGCTTAACTATGCGGCATCAGAGCAGATTG
TACTGAGAGTGCACCATATGCGGTGTGAAATACCGCACAGATGCGTAAGGAGAAAATACCGCATCAGGCG
GCCTTAAGGGCCTCGTGATACGCCTATTTTTATAGGTTAATGTCATGATAATAATGGTTTCTTAGACGTC
AGGTGGCACTTTTCGGGGAAATGTGCGCGGAACCCCTATTTGTTTATTTTTCTAAATACATTCAAATATG
TATCCGCTCATGAGACAATAACCCTGATAAATGCTTCAATAATATTGAAAAAGGAAGAGTATGAGTATTC
AACATTTCCGTGTCGCCCTTATTCCCTTTTTTGCGGCATTTTGCCTTCCTGTTTTTGCTCACCCAGAAAC
GCTGGTGAAAGTAAAAGATGCTGAAGATCAGTTGGGTGCACGAGTGGGTTACATCGAACTGGATCTCAAC
AGCGGTAAGATCCTTGAGAGTTTTCGCCCCGAAGAACGTTTTCCAATGATGAGCACTTTTAAAGTTCTGC
TATGTGGCGCGGTATTATCCCGTATTGACGCCGGGCAAGAGCAACTCGGTCGCCGCATACACTATTCTCA
GAATGACTTGGTTGAGTACTCACCAGTCACAGAAAAGCATCTTACGGATGGCATGACAGTAAGAGAATTA
TGCAGTGCTGCCATAACCATGAGTGATAACACTGCGGCCAACTTACTTCTGACAACGATCGGAGGACCGA
AGGAGCTAACCGCTTTTTTGCACAACATGGGGGATCATGTAACTCGCCTTGATCGTTGGGAACCGGAGCT
GAATGAAGCCATACCAAACGACGAGCGTGACACCACGATGCCTGTAGCAATGGCAACAACGTTGCGCAAA
CTATTAACTGGCGAACTACTTACTCTAGCTTCCCGGCAACAATTAATAGACTGGATGGAGGCGGATAAAG
TTGCAGGACCACTTCTGCGCTCGGCCCTTCCGGCTGGCTGGTTTATTGCTGATAAATCTGGAGCCGGTGA
GCGTGGGTCTCGCGGTATCATTGCAGCACTGGGGCCAGATGGTAAGCCCTCCCGTATCGTAGTTATCTAC
ACGACGGGGAGTCAGGCAACTATGGATGAACGAAATAGACAGATCGCTGAGATAGGTGCCTCACTGATTA
AGCATTGGTAACTGTCAGACCAAGTTTACTCATATATACTTTAGATTGATTTAAAACTTCATTTTTAATT
TAAAAGGATCTAGGTGAAGATCCTTTTTGATAATCTCATGACCAAAATCCCTTAACGTGAGTTTTCGTTC
CACTGAGCGTCAGACCCCGTAGAAAAGATCAAAGGATCTTCTTGAGATCCTTTTTTTCTGCGCGTAATCT
GCTGCTTGCAAACAAAAAAACCACCGCTACCAGCGGTGGTTTGTTTGCCGGATCAAGAGCTACCAACTCT
TTTTCCGAAGGTAACTGGCTTCAGCAGAGCGCAGATACCAAATACTGTCCTTCTAGTGTAGCCGTAGTTA
GGCCACCACTTCAAGAACTCTGTAGCACCGCCTACATACCTCGCTCTGCTAATCCTGTTACCAGTGGCTG
CTGCCAGTGGCGATAAGTCGTGTCTTACCGGGTTGGACTCAAGACGATAGTTACCGGATAAGGCGCAGCG
GTCGGGCTGAACGGGGGGTTCGTGCACACAGCCCAGCTTGGAGCGAACGACCTACACCGAACTGAGATAC
CTACAGCGTGAGCATTGAGAAAGCGCCACGCTTCCCGAAGGGAGAAAGGCGGACAGGTATCCGGTAAGCG
GCAGGGTCGGAACAGGAGAGCGCACGAGGGAGCTTCCAGGGGGAAACGCCTGGTATCTTTATAGTCCTGT
CGGGTTTCGCCACCTCTGACTTGAGCGTCGATTTTTGTGATGCTCGTCAGGGGGGCGGAGCCTATGGAAA
AACGCCAGCAACGCGGCCTTTTTACGGTTCCTGGCCTTTTGCTGGCCTTTTGCTCACATGTTCTTTCCTG
CGTTATCCCCTGATTCTGTGGATAACCGTATTACCGCCTTTGAGTGAGCTGATACCGCTCGCCGCAGCCG
AACGACCGAGCGCAGCGAGTCAGTGAGCGAGGAAGCGGAAGAGCGCCCAATACGCAAACCGCCTCTCCCC
GCGCGTTGGCCGATTCATTAATGCAGCTGGCACGACAGGTTTCCCGACTGGAAAGCGGGCAGTGAGCGCA
ACGCAATTAATGTGAGTTAGCTCACTCATTAGGCACCCCAGGCTTTACACTTTATGCTTCCGGCTCGTAT
GTTGTGTGGAATTGTGAGCGGATAACAATTTCACACAGGAAACAGCT
