>Addgene plasmid #37837 | pNG2470 | addgene partial sequence | sequence record 56278 | GFPfusionREV 5'-CTCCACTGACAGAAAATTTG-3'
GGACAACTCCAGTGAAAAGTTCTTCTCCTTTACTCATGCTAGCGAAGGCCTTGTTGAACAGGAACGATTG
GATGATGTGCTCGGCGACGGCTGGCTTGTCGGTTGGTACCATGTGTCCGGCTCCGCGAACAGTGGCGAAT
GTCACCTGGGATCCCTTGTACTGTGTCACGTATCCACCGATTTGACCCTTCACAGTGAAGTGGGTCTTCT
TCTTGGAGAGCTGGAAATTAAATTATGGAATTTTTACAAAACATTAAAAATCTTGGGTCTCGCAGCGATT
GAGAGCTTATTGTTTAAAAATACGGTACCCGGTGTCTCGACGCGACAATTTTTATGAATGCAAAACGATG
TGCGCCTTTAAAGAGTAATATTTTCAAAAAAATAATTTTCGATGAAAAATCCGCAGCAACGGAAGTTTGA
AACTACAGTACTCTTTAAAGGCGCACAGCTTCGCTCATTCAACAAAAATTTATCGTGTCGAGACCCGGCG
CCGTATTGTTTGGAAAAACTTTGGGTCTGGATAATATATAGATATCTTTTTATTGAAAAAAGCAAAAACT
GTGGTTTATGCCCAAACAAATACGGTGCCCGGTCTCGAAGCGATTGATTTTTTTTTGAATGTAAAAGATT
TTGCGCCTTTCAGGAGTACTGTAGCTCGAAATTTTGAAATTTGCTTTGCTGTTTCATGATTTTTTCTCAC
AATTTCATGCATTTTGAAATATTTGAAATTTTTAATTCCCGTTTTTCGAACTTTTTACTAAAAATGAGAC
