>Addgene plasmid #37837 | pNG2470 | addgene partial sequence | sequence record 56378 | wF13D12.6-F1 5'-TTCGCACCAATCCATACTCC-3'
TTGGATACTCTTACGCCACAGACAACAATATTGCAACCGGAGACGACCAGACAGCCAGTGAGAATTGGGA
AGCCCTCGTCGCTTTCTTCAATGAGTTCCCACAATACAAGGGAAACGATTTCTATGTGACTCGAGAGGGG
TACGGTGGAATCTATGTTCCAACACTTGTTCAGACTATTTTGGATCGTCAATCACAATCTCATATCAATA
TTAAGGGACTCGCAATCGGAAACGGATGTGTTTCAGCTAACGAGGGAGTTGACTCACTTGTCAACTTCTT
GTACCATCACGGAGTTGTTGATCAGGTTGGGGCAGTTTTGAATATTTGAAAATAGGAAGCCTAAGCCTAA
TTCTAAGCCTGAACCTAAGCCTCATTTTAAGCTCAAACCTAAACATACGCCTAAATCTATTTTCAATAAA
AAAACACTTCCAGGCCAAATGGGAGCACATGAAGACCTCGTGCTGCCACAACGACACTGATGCCTGCCCA
TGGCACTCGTTCAGCGAGTTCTCGGCCTGCGGAGAATTCGTTGAAGCTACCCAACAGACCGCCTGGAACG
GAGGTCTCAACCCATACAACATGTACGCCGACTGCATCTCCACCAGCGCAAGCTTCCGTTTCGGAATGGA
GTATGAGAGAAGATTCAATAAGAAGTACACACCAGAGGTTCTTGGAACCGTTCCATGTCTTGATGAGAGC
CCAGTAACCAATTATTTGAACCGTCAGGATGTGCGTAAGGCACTCGGAATTCCATCTTCTCTTCCAGCTT
GGTCGATTTGCAGGTAAGATTCT
